Addgene plasmid #145491: pGBW-m4046364
Purpose: Yeast Expression plasmid for SARS-CoV-2 2'-O-ribose methyltransferase
Depositing lab: Ginkgo Bioworks & Benjie Chen. Depositing organization: Ginkgo Bioworks.
Backbone
  Vector backbone: AmpR; 2u URA3
  Backbone size w/o insert (bp): 4078
  Vector type: Yeast Expression
  Selectable markers: URA3
Growth in bacteria
  Bacterial resistance: Ampicillin, 100 μg/mL
  Growth temperature: 37°C
  Growth strain: DH5alpha
  Copy number: High Copy
Gene/Insert
  Gene/Insert name: SARS-CoV-2 2'-O-ribose methyltransferase
  Species: S. cerevisiae (budding yeast); Severe acute respiratory syndrome coronavirus 2
  Insert size (bp): 887
  Mutation: wt
  Entrez Gene: ORF1ab (a.k.a. GU280_gp01)
  Promoter: pGAL1
  Tag / fusion protein: Cleavable thrombin;3xFLAG (C terminal on backbone)
  Cloning method: Unknown
Resource information
  A portion of this plasmid was derived from a plasmid made by: GinkgoBioworks
Depositor comments: NCBI Reference Sequence: YP_009725311.1Created by gene synthesis with Not1 site.
How to cite: pGBW-m4046364 was a gift from Ginkgo Bioworks & Benjie Chen (Addgene plasmid # 145491 ; http://n2t.net/addgene:145491 ; RRID:Addgene_145491)
