[The description below was written by a language model from this plasmid's Addgene catalogue record and pLannotate feature annotations shown in this document.]
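Description:
pGBW-m4046364 is an episomal yeast expression plasmid for producing the SARS-CoV-2 2'-O-ribose methyltransferase, one of the mature products of the ORF1ab replicase polyprotein, in Saccharomyces cerevisiae. It is a shuttle vector. In E. coli it replicates from a ColE1/pUC-type origin and is selected with ampicillin through a β-lactamase gene that the annotation places downstream of a cat promoter. The catalogue lists it as high copy, although the feature table also detects a rop coding sequence next to AmpR. In yeast, the 2μ origin supports multicopy maintenance. The URA3 marker, with its own promoter, allows selection in ura3 strains on medium lacking uracil and counterselection with 5-FOA. Short phage T3 and T7 early terminators and a tonB terminator flank the bacterial modules, presumably to insulate them from read-through transcription.

The wild-type insert was made by gene synthesis. It sits directly downstream of the GAL1 promoter, so its expression is Gal4-regulated and galactose-inducible, and transcription ends at a CYC1 terminator. The automated annotation labels this open reading frame as a fragment of a porcine TGEV coronavirus replicase. That label reflects homology matching to a related polyprotein and does not indicate a different insert. The listing of budding yeast alongside the virus under species may point to codon adaptation, but the record does not say so. The backbone supplies a C-terminal thrombin-cleavable 3xFLAG tag, of which the annotation tool recognises only a short piece. The tag permits anti-FLAG detection and affinity purification, with optional proteolytic removal afterwards. The record supports use of the plasmid for inducible production of the tagged viral enzyme in yeast but gives no more specific application.
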