Features (pLannotate 1.2.2; 14 found; start..end, strand, type, name):
     25..466     +  promoter       GAL1 promoter: S. cerevisiae GAL1; inducible promoter, regulated by Gal4
    475..1368    +  CDS            rep (fragment): R1AB_CVPFS - Protein inferred from homology: Swiss-Prot protein existence level 3. NendoU is a Mn(2+)-dependent, uridylate-specific enzyme, which leaves 2'-3'-cyclic phosphates 5' to the cleaved bond. From Porcine transmissible gastroenteritis coronavirus (strain FS772/70) (TGEV).
   1386..1403    +  CDS            3xFLAG (fragment): three tandem FLAG® epitope tags, followed by an enterokinase cleavage site
   1481..1653    +  terminator     CYC1 terminator (fragment): S. cerevisiae CYC1; transcription terminator for CYC1
   1689..1865    +  promoter       URA3 promoter (fragment): S. cerevisiae URA3
   1866..2669    +  CDS            URA3: orotidine-5'-phosphate decarboxylase, required for uracil biosynthesis; S. cerevisiae URA3; yeast auxotrophic marker, counterselectable with 5-fluoroorotic acid (5-FOA)
   2752..3734    -  rep_origin     2μ ori: yeast 2μ plasmid origin of replication
   3812..3841    +  terminator     T3Te terminator: phage T3 early transcription terminator
   3863..4450    +  rep_origin     ori: high-copy-number ColE1/pMB1/pBR322/pUC origin of replication
   4462..4489    -  terminator     T7Te terminator: phage T7 early transcription terminator
   4513..4704    -  CDS            rop: Rop protein, which maintains plasmids at low copy number; rop
   4705..5565    -  CDS            AmpR: β-lactamase; bla; confers resistance to ampicillin, carbenicillin, and related antibiotics
   5566..5668    -  promoter       cat promoter: promoter of the E. coli cat gene encoding chloramphenicol acetyltransferase
   5669..5700    -  terminator     tonB terminator: bidirectional E. coli tonB-P14 transcription terminator
>Addgene plasmid #145491 | pGBW-m4046364 | depositor full sequence | sequence record 287668 | Full Sequence
GCGGCCGCTTGCTATATTGAAGTACGGATTAGAAGCCGCCGAGCGGGCGACAGCCCTCCGACGGAAGACT
CTCCTCCGTGCGTCCTCGTCTTCACCGGTCGCGTTCCTGAAACGCAGATGTGCCTCGCGCCGCACTGCTC
CGAACAATAAAGATTCTACAATACTAGCTTTTATGGTTATGAAGAGGAAAAATTGGCAGTAACCTGGCCC
CACAAACCTTCAAATTAACGAATCAAATTAACAACCATAGGATGATAATGCGATTAGTTTTTTAGCCTTA
TTTCTGGGGTAATTAATCAGCGAAGCGATGATTTTTGATCTATTAACAGATATATAAATGGAAAAGCTGC
ATAACCACTTTAACTAATACTTTCAACATTTTCAGTTTGTATTACTTCTTATTCAAATGTCATAAAAGTA
TCAACAAAAAATTGTTAATATACCTCTATACTTTAACGTCAAGGAGAAAAAACTATAATGAGTCAAGCGT
GGCAACCGGGTGTTGCTATGCCTAATCTTTACAAAATGCAAAGAATGCTATTAGAAAAGTGTGACCTTCA
AAATTATGGTGATAGTGCAACATTACCTAAAGGCATAATGATGAATGTCGCAAAATATACTCAACTGTGT
CAATATTTAAACACATTAACATTAGCTGTACCCTATAATATGAGAGTTATACATTTTGGTGCTGGTTCTG
ATAAAGGAGTTGCACCAGGTACAGCTGTTTTAAGACAGTGGTTGCCTACGGGTACGCTGCTTGTCGATTC
AGATCTTAATGACTTTGTCTCTGATGCAGATTCAACTTTGATTGGTGATTGTGCAACTGTACATACAGCT
AATAAATGGGATCTCATTATTAGTGATATGTACGACCCTAAGACTAAAAATGTTACAAAAGAAAATGACT
CTAAAGAGGGTTTTTTCACTTACATTTGTGGGTTTATACAACAAAAGCTAGCTCTTGGAGGTTCCGTGGC
TATAAAGATAACAGAACATTCTTGGAATGCTGATCTTTATAAGCTCATGGGACACTTCGCATGGTGGACA
GCCTTTGTTACTAATGTGAATGCGTCATCATCTGAAGCATTTTTAATTGGATGTAATTATCTTGGCAAAC
CACGCGAACAAATAGATGGTTATGTCATGCATGCAAATTACATATTTTGGAGGAATACAAATCCAATTCA
GTTGTCTTCCTATTCTTTATTTGACATGAGTAAATTTCCCCTTAAATTAAGGGGTACTGCTGTTATGTCT
TTAAAAGAAGGTCAAATCAATGATATGATTTTATCTCTTCTTAGTAAAGGTAGACTTATAATTAGAGAAA
ACAACAGAGTTGTTATTTCTAGTGATGTTCTTGTTAACCTCGTGCCGAGAGGTTCTGATTATAAAGATCA
TGATGGTGATTATAAAGATCATGATATTGATTATAAAGATGATGATGATAAATAAACAGGCCCCTTTTCC
TTTGTCGATATCATGTAATTAGTTATGTCACGCTTACATTCACGCCCTCCTCCCACATCCGCTCTAACCG
AAAAGGAAGGAGTTAGACAACCTGAAGTCTAGGTCCCTATTTATTTTTTTTAATAGTTATGTTAGTATTA
AGAACGTTATTTATATTTCAAATTTTTCTTTTTTTTCTGTACAAAGCGGCCGCCGAACCACTAGTGCACT
GCAGTACACGGTTTCCTTGAAATTTTTTTGATTCGGTAATCTCCGAACAGAAGGAAGAACGAAGGAAGGA
GCACAGACTTAGATTGGTATATATACGCATATGTAGTGTTGAAGAAACATGAAATTGCCCAGTATTCTTA
ACCCAACTGCACAGAACAAAAACGTGCAGGAAACGAAGATAAATCATGTCGAAAGCTACATATAAGGAAC
GTGCTGCTACTCATCCTAGTCCTGTTGCTGCCAAGCTATTTAATATCATGCACGAAAAGCAAACAAACTT
GTGTGCTTCATTGGATGTTCGTACCACCAAGGAATTACTGGAGTTAGTTGAAGCATTAGGTCCCAAAATT
TGTTTACTAAAAACACATGTGGATATCTTGACTGATTTTTCCATGGAGGGCACAGTTAAGCCGCTAAAGG
CATTATCCGCCAAGTACAATTTTTTACTCTTCGAGGACAGAAAATTTGCTGACATTGGTAATACAGTCAA
ATTGCAGTACTCTGCGGGTGTATACAGAATAGCAGAATGGGCAGACATTACGAATGCACACGGTGTGGTG
GGCCCAGGTATTGTTAGCGGTTTGAAGCAGGCGGCAGAAGAAGTAACAAAGGAACCTAGAGGCCTTTTGA
TGTTAGCAGAATTGTCATGCAAGGGCTCCCTATCTACTGGAGAATATACTAAGGGTACTGTTGACATTGC
GAAGAGCGACAAAGATTTTGTTATCGGCTTTATTGCTCAAAGAGACATGGGTGGAAGAGATGAAGGTTAC
GATTGGTTGATTATGACACCCGGTGTGGGTTTAGATGACAAGGGAGATGCATTGGGTCAACAGTATAGAA
CCGTGGATGATGTGGTTTCTACAGGATCTGACATTATTATTGTTGGAAGAGGACTATTTGCAAAGGGAAG
GGATGCTAAGGTAGAGGGTGAACGTTACAGAAAAGCAGGCTGGGAAGCATATTTGAGAAGATGCGGCCAG
CAAAACTAAAAAACTGTATTATAAGTAAATGCATGTATACTAAACTCACAAATTAGAGCTTCAATTTAAT
TATATCAGTTATTACCCGAGTAACGAAGCATCTGTGCTTCATTTTGTAGAACAAAAATGCAACGCGAGAG
CGCTAATTTTTCAAACAAAGAATCTGAGCTGCATTTTTACAGAACAGAAATGCAACGCGAAAGCGCTATT
TTACCAACGAAGAATCTGTGCTTCATTTTTGTAAAACAAAAATGCAACGCGAGAGCGCTAATTTTTCAAA
CAAAGAATCTGAGCTGCATTTTTACAGAACAGAAATGCAACGCGAGAGCGCTATTTTACCAACAAAGAAT
CTATACTTCTTTTTTGTTCTACAAAAATGCATCCCGAGAGCGCTATTTTTCTAACAAAGCATCTTAGATT
ACTTTTTTTCTCCTTTGTGCGCTCTATAATGCAGTCTCTTGATAACTTTTTGCACTGTAGGTCCGTTAAG
GTTAGAAGAAGGCTACTTTGGTGTCTATTTTCTCTTCCATAAAAAAAGCCTGACTCCACTTCCCGCGTTT
ACTGATTACTAGCGAAGCTGCGGGTGCATTTTTTCAAGATAAAGGCATCCCCGATTATATTCTATACCGA
TGTGGATTGCGCATACTTTGTGAACAGAAAGTGATAGCGTTGATGATTCTTCATTGGTCAGAAAATTATG
AACGGTTTCTTCTATTTTGTCTCTATATACTACGTATAGGAAATGTTTACATTTTCGTATTGTTTTCGAT
TCACTCTATGAATAGTTCTTACTACAATTTTTTTGTCTAAAGAGTAATACTAGAGATAAACATAAAAAAT
GTAGAGGTCGAGTTTAGATGCAAGTTCAAGGAGCGAAAGGTGGATGGGTAGGTTATATAGGGATATAGCA
CAGAGATATATAGCAAAGAGATACTTTTGAGCAATGTTTGTGGAAGCGGTATTCGCAATATTTTAGTAGC
TCGTTACAGTCCGGTGCGTTTTTGGTTTTTTGAAAGTGCGTCATCAGAGCGCTTTTGGTTTTCAAAAGCG
CTCTGAAGTTCCTATACTTTCTAGCTAGAGAATAGGAACTTCCCGAGCGGCCGCGTGTTACAAGCTTGAC
TCCAGCGTAACTGGACTGCAATCAACTCACTGGCTCACCTTCACGGGTGGGCCTTTCTTCGGTAGAAAAT
CAAAGGATCTTCTTGAGATCCTTTTTTTCTGCGCGTAATCTGCTGCTTGCAAACAAAAAAACCACCGCTA
CCAGCGGTGGTTTGTTTGCCGGATCAAGAGCTACCAACTCTTTTTCCGAGGTAACTGGCTTCAGCAGAGC
GCAGATACCAAATACTGTTCTTCTAGTGTAGCCGTAGTTAGGCCACCACTTCAAGAACTCTGTAGCACCG
CCTACATACCTCGCTCTGCTAATCCTGTTACCAGTGGCTGCTGCCAGTGGCGATAAGTCGTGTCTTACCG
GGTTGGACTCAAGACGATAGTTACCGGATAAGGCGCAGCGGTCGGGCTGAACGGGGGGTTCGTGCACACA
GCCCAGCTTGGAGCGAACGACCTACACCGAACTGAGATACCTACAGCGTGAGCTATGAGAAAGCGCCACG
CTTCCCGAAGGGAGAAAGGCGGACAGGTATCCGGTAAGCGGCAGGGTCGGAACAGGAGAGCGCACGAGGG
AGCTTCCAGGGGTAAACGCCTGGTATCTTTATAGTCCTGTCGGGTTTCGCCACCTCTGACTTGAGCATCG
ATTTTTGTGATGCTCGTCAGGGGGGCGGAGCCTATGGAAAAACGCCAGCAACGCAGAAAGGCCCACCCGA
AGGTGAGCCAGGTGATTACATTTGGGCCCTCATCAGAGGTTTTCACCGTCATCACCGAAACGCGCGAGGC
AGCTGCGGTAAAGCTCATCAGCGTGGTCGTGAAGCGATTCACAGATGTCTGCCTGTTCATCCGCGTCCAG
CTCGTTGAGTTTCTCCAGAAGCGTTAATGTCTGGCTTCTGATAAAGCGGGCCATGTTAAGGGCGGTTTTT
TCCTGTTTGGTCACTTACCAATGCTTAATCAGTGAGGCACCTATCTCAGCGATCTGTCTATTTCGTTCAT
CCATAGTTGCCTGACTCCCCGTCGTGTAGATAACTACGATGCGGGAGGGCTTACCATCTGGCCCCAGTGC
TGCAATGATACCGCGAGACCCACGCTCACCGGCTCCAGATTTATCAGCAATAAACCAGCCAGCCGGGAGG
GCCGAGCGCAGAAGTGATCCTGCAACTTTATCCGCCTCCATCCAGTCTATTAATTGTTGCCGGGAAGCTA
GAGTAAGTAGTTCGCCAGTTAATAGTTTGCGCAACGTTGTTGCCATTGCTACAGGCATCGTGGTGTCACG
CTCGTCGTTTGGTATGGCTTCATTCAGCTCCGGTTCCCAACGATCAAGGCGAGTTACATGATCCCCCATG
TTGTGCAAAAAAGCGGTTAGCTCCTTCGGTCCTCCGATCGTTGCCAGAAGTAAGTTGGCCGCAGTGTTAT
CACTCATGGTTATGGCAGCACTGCATAATTCTCTTACTGTCATGCCATCCGTGAGATGCTTTTCTGTGAC
TGGTGAGTACTCAACCAAGTCATTCTGAGAATAGTGTATGCGGCGACCGAGTTGCTCTTGCCCGGCGTCA
ATACGGGATAATACCGCGCCACATAGCAGAACTTTAAAAGTGCTCATCATTGGAAAACGTTCTTCGGGGC
GTAAACTCTCAAGGATCTTACCGCTGTTGAGATCCAGTTCGATGTAACCCACTCGTGCACCCAACTGATC
TTCAGCATCTTTTACTTTCACCAGCGTTTCTGGGTGAGCAAAAACAGGAAGGCAAAATGCCGCAAAAAAG
GGAATAAGGGCGACACGGAAATGTTGAATACTCATTTTAGCTTCCTTAGCTCCTGAAAATCTCGATAACT
CAAAAAATACGCCCGGTAGTGATCTTATTTCATTATGGTGAAAGTTGGAACCTCTTACGTGCCGATCAAG
TCAAAAGCCTCCGGTCGGAGGCTTTTGACTTTCTGCTATGGAGGTCAGGTATGATTTAAATGGTCAGTTA
GA
